Addgene plasmid #117071: pXPR_BRD003 UBE2C guide 2
Purpose: single guide RNA targeting UBE2C; guide 2
Depositing lab: William Hahn. Depositing organization: Dana-Farber Cancer Institute. Publication: Renal medullary carcinomas depend upon SMARCB1 loss and are sensitive to proteasome inhibition. Hong AL, Tseng YY, Wala JA, Kim WJ, Kynnap BD, Doshi MB, Kugener G, Sandoval GJ, Howard TP, Li J, Yang X, Tillgren M, Ghandi M, Sayeed A, Deasy R, Ward A, McSteen B, Labella KM, Keskula P, Tracy A, Connor C, Clinton CM, Church AJ, Crompton BD, Janeway KA, Van Hare B, Sandak D, Gjoerup O, Bandopadhayay P, Clemons PA, Schreiber SL, Root DE, Gokhale PC, Chi SN, Mullen EA, Roberts CW, Kadoch C, Beroukhim R, Ligon KL, Boehm JS, Hahn WC. Elife. 2019 Mar 12;8. pii: 44161. doi: 10.7554/eLife.44161. PubMed 30860482.
Backbone
  Vector backbone: pXPR_BRD003
  Backbone manufacturer: Broad Institute
  Backbone size w/o insert (bp): 8318
  Total vector size (bp): 8318
  Vector type: CRISPR
  Selectable markers: Puromycin
Growth in bacteria
  Bacterial resistance: Ampicillin, 100 μg/mL
  Growth temperature: 37°C
  Growth strain: NEB Stable
  Copy number: High Copy
Gene/Insert
  Gene/Insert name: UBCH10
  gRNA/shRNA sequence: GGGCGTGAGGAACTTCACTG
  Species: H. sapiens (human)
  Insert size (bp): 25
  GenBank ID: NM_007019.3 NM_007019.3
  Entrez Gene: UBE2C (a.k.a. UBCH10, dJ447F3.2)
  Cloning method: Restriction Enzyme; 5′ cloning site BsmBI (destroyed during cloning); 3′ cloning site BsmBI (destroyed during cloning)
  Sequencing primers: 5′ GACTATCATATGCTTACCGT
Terms and licenses: Academic/Nonprofit Terms; Industry Terms: Not Available to Industry
How to cite: pXPR_BRD003 UBE2C guide 2 was a gift from William Hahn (Addgene plasmid # 117071 ; http://n2t.net/addgene:117071 ; RRID:Addgene_117071)
