[The description below was written by a language model from this plasmid's Addgene catalogue record and pLannotate feature annotations shown in this document.]
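Description:
pXPR_BRD003 UBE2C guide 2 is a lentiviral CRISPR guide-expression plasmid built on the Broad Institute pXPR_BRD003 backbone (about 8.3 kb). It carries a single guide RNA against human UBE2C (also known as UBCH10), the second of the guides designed for this gene. The guide oligonucleotide was inserted between two BsmBI sites that were destroyed during cloning. This places it directly downstream of the human U6 RNA polymerase III promoter and upstream of the Streptococcus pyogenes Cas9 gRNA scaffold, so a complete sgRNA is transcribed. No Cas9 coding sequence is annotated, so the nuclease must be supplied separately, for example from a Cas9-expressing cell line.

The viral portion has a third-generation, self-inactivating layout. An RSV promoter drives a truncated HIV-1 5' LTR, followed by the Ψ packaging signal with a gag fragment, the RRE for Rev-dependent RNA export, an env fragment and a cPPT/CTS. The unit ends in a ΔU3 3' LTR, with an SV40 poly(A) signal downstream. Within the transfer unit, after the sgRNA cassette, the EF-1α core promoter with its intron A drives the puromycin N-acetyltransferase gene, allowing puromycin selection of transduced mammalian cells, and a WPRE enhances transcript expression. In bacteria the plasmid is maintained by a high-copy ColE1/pUC origin and ampicillin resistance. The backbone also contains f1 and SV40 origins, remnant lac elements and T7/T3 promoters.

The construct is intended for Cas9-mediated knockout of UBE2C. It was deposited with a study of renal medullary carcinoma examining dependence on SMARCB1 loss and sensitivity to proteasome inhibition.
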