Features (pLannotate 1.2.2; 29 found; start..end, strand, type, name):
      2..202     +  CDS            env (fragment): ENV_HV1H2 - Experimental evidence at protein level: Swiss-Prot protein existence level 1. [Transmembrane protein gp41]: Acts as a class I viral fusion protein. Under the current model, the protein has at least 3 conformational states: pre-fusion native state, pre-hairpin intermediate state, and post-fusion hairpin state. During fusion of viral and target intracellular membranes, the coiled coil regions (heptad repeats) assume a trimer-of-hairpins structure, positioning the fusion peptide in close proximity to the C-terminal region of the ectodomain. The formation of this structure appears to d
    206..446     +  promoter       U6 promoter: RNA polymerase III promoter for human U6 snRNA
    476..551     +  misc_RNA       gRNA scaffold: guide RNA scaffold for the Streptococcus pyogenes CRISPR/Cas9 system
    607..724     +  misc_feature   cPPT/CTS: central polypurine tract and central termination sequence of HIV-1
    790..856     +  CDS            small t antigen (fragment): SV40 (simian virus 40) small t antigen
    882..1093    +  promoter       EF-1α core promoter: core promoter for human elongation factor EF-1α
   1094..2032    +  intron         EF-1α intron A: intron upstream of the start codon of human EF-1α
   2054..2653    +  CDS            PuroR (fragment): puromycin N-acetyltransferase; pac from Streptomyces; confers resistance to puromycin
   2669..3257    +  misc_feature   WPRE: woodchuck hepatitis virus posttranscriptional regulatory element
   3308..3327    +  misc_feature   cPPT/CTS (fragment): central polypurine tract and central termination sequence of HIV-1
   3329..3562    +  LTR            3' LTR (ΔU3): self-inactivating 3' long terminal repeat (LTR) from HIV-1
   3640..3761    +  polyA_signal   SV40 poly(A) signal: SV40 polyadenylation signal
   3801..3936    +  rep_origin     SV40 ori: SV40 origin of replication
   3957..3975    -  promoter       T7 promoter: promoter for bacteriophage T7 RNA polymerase
   3983..4138    +  CDS            lacZα (fragment): LacZα fragment of β-galactosidase; lacZ fragment
   4143..4571    +  rep_origin     f1 ori (sequence partly withheld): f1 bacteriophage origin of replication; arrow indicates direction of (+) strand synthesis
   4624..4728    +  promoter       AmpR promoter: bla
   4729..5589    +  CDS            AmpR: β-lactamase; bla; confers resistance to ampicillin, carbenicillin, and related antibiotics
   5760..6348    +  rep_origin     ori: high-copy-number ColE1/pMB1/pBR322/pUC origin of replication
   6531..6623    +  CDS            lacI (fragment): lac repressor; lacI; The lac repressor binds to the lac operator to inhibit transcription in E. coli. This inhibition can be relieved by adding lactose or isopropyl-β-D-thiogalactopyranoside (IPTG).
   6636..6657    +  protein_bind   CAP binding site: CAP binding activates transcription in the presence of cAMP. E. coli catabolite activator protein
   6672..6702    +  promoter       lac promoter: promoter for the E. coli lac operon
   6710..6726    +  protein_bind   lac operator: The lac repressor binds to the lac operator to inhibit transcription in E. coli. This inhibition can be relieved by adding lactose or isopropyl-β-D-thiogalactopyranoside (IPTG). lac repressor encoded by lacI
   6771..6789    +  promoter       T3 promoter: promoter for bacteriophage T3 RNA polymerase
   6817..7043    +  promoter       RSV promoter: Rous sarcoma virus enhancer/promoter
   7044..7224    +  LTR            5' LTR (truncated): truncated 5' long terminal repeat (LTR) from HIV-1
   7271..7396    +  misc_feature   HIV-1 Ψ: packaging signal of human immunodeficiency virus type 1
   7380..7743    +  CDS            HIV-1 gag (fragment): gag protein from human immunodeficiency virus 1; gag
   7889..8122    +  misc_feature   RRE: The Rev response element (RRE) of HIV-1 allows for Rev-dependent mRNA export from the nucleus to the cytoplasm.
>Addgene plasmid #117071 | pXPR_BRD003 UBE2C guide 2 | addgene full sequence | sequence record 225120 | Addgene NGS Result
ATTGGAATTAGATAAATGGGCAAGTTTGTGGAATTGGTTTAACATAACAAATTGGCTGTGGTATATAAAA
TTATTCATAATGATAGTAGGAGGCTTGGTAGGTTTAAGAATAGTTTTTGCTGTACTTTCTATAGTGAATA
GAGTTAGGCAGGGATATTCACCATTATCGTTTCAGACCCACCTCCCAACCCCGAGGGGACCCAGAGAGGG
CCTATTTCCCATGATTCCTTCATATTTGCATATACGATACAAGGCTGTTAGAGAGATAATTAGAATTAAT
TTGACTGTAAACACAAAGATATTAGTACAAAATACGTGACGTAGAAAGTAATAATTTCTTGGGTAGTTTG
CAGTTTTAAAATTATGTTTTAAAATGGACTATCATATGCTTACCGTAACTTGAAAGTATTTCGATTTCTT
GGCTTTATATATCTTGTGGAAAGGACGAAACACCGGGGCGTGAGGAACTTCACTGGTTTTAGAGCTAGAA
ATAGCAAGTTAAAATAAGGCTAGTCCGTTATCAACTTGAAAAAGTGGCACCGAGTCGGTGCTTTTTTAAG
CTTGGCGTAACTAGATCTTGAGACAAATGGCAGTATTCATCCACAATTTTAAAAGAAAAGGGGGGATTGG
GGGGTACAGTGCAGGGGAAAGAATAGTAGACATAATAGCAACAGACATACAAACTAAAGAATTACAAAAA
CAAATTACAAAAATTCAAAATTTTCGGGTTTATTACAGGGACAGCAGAGATCCACTTTGGCGCCGGCTCG
AGGGGGCCCGGGTGCAAAGATGGATAAAGTTTTAAACAGAGAGGAATCTTTGCAGCTAATGGACCTTCTA
GGTCTTGAAAGGAGTGGGAATTGGCTCCGGTGCCCGTCAGTGGGCAGAGCGCACATCGCCCACAGTCCCC
GAGAAGTTGGGGGGAGGGGTCGGCAATTGATCCGGTGCCTAGAGAAGGTGGCGCGGGGTAAACTGGGAAA
GTGATGTCGTGTACTGGCTCCGCCTTTTTCCCGAGGGTGGGGGAGAACCGTATATAAGTGCAGTAGTCGC
CGTGAACGTTCTTTTTCGCAACGGGTTTGCCGCCAGAACACAGGTAAGTGCCGTGTGTGGTTCCCGCGGG
CCTGGCCTCTTTACGGGTTATGGCCCTTGCGTGCCTTGAATTACTTCCACCTGGCTGCAGTACGTGATTC
TTGATCCCGAGCTTCGGGTTGGAAGTGGGTGGGAGAGTTCGAGGCCTTGCGCTTAAGGAGCCCCTTCGCC
TCGTGCTTGAGTTGAGGCCTGGCCTGGGCGCTGGGGCCGCCGCGTGCGAATCTGGTGGCACCTTCGCGCC
TGTCTCGCTGCTTTCGATAAGTCTCTAGCCATTTAAAATTTTTGATGACCTGCTGCGACGCTTTTTTTCT
GGCAAGATAGTCTTGTAAATGCGGGCCAAGATCTGCACACTGGTATTTCGGTTTTTGGGGCCGCGGGCGG
CGACGGGGCCCGTGCGTCCCAGCGCACATGTTCGGCGAGGCGGGGCCTGCGAGCGCGGCCACCGAGAATC
GGACGGGGGTAGTCTCAAGCTGGCCGGCCTGCTCTGGTGCCTGGCCTCGCGCCGCCGTGTATCGCCCCGC
CCTGGGCGGCAAGGCTGGCCCGGTCGGCACCAGTTGCGTGAGCGGAAAGATGGCCGCTTCCCGGCCCTGC
TGCAGGGAGCTCAAAATGGAGGACGCGGCGCTCGGGAGAGCGGGCGGGTGAGTCACCCACACAAAGGAAA
AGGGCCTTTCCGTCCTCAGCCGTCGCTTCATGTGACTCCACGGAGTACCGGGCGCCGTCCAGGCACCTCG
ATTAGTTCTCGAGCTTTTGGAGTACGTCGTCTTTAGGTTGGGGGGAGGGGTTTTATGCGATGGAGTTTCC
CCACACTGAGTGGGTGGAGACTGAAGTTAGGCCAGCTTGGCACTTGATGTAATTCTCCTTGGAATTTGCC
CTTTTTGAGTTTGGATCTTGGTTCATTCTCAAGCCTCAGACAGTGGTTCAAAGTTTTTTTCTTCCATTTC
AGGTGTCGTGACGTACGGCCACCATGACCGAGTACAAGCCCACGGTGCGCCTCGCCACCCGCGACGACGT
CCCCAGGGCCGTACGCACCCTCGCCGCCGCGTTCGCCGACTACCCCGCCACGCGCCACACCGTCGATCCG
GACCGCCACATCGAGCGGGTCACCGAGCTGCAAGAACTCTTCCTCACGCGCGTCGGGCTCGACATCGGCA
AGGTGTGGGTCGCGGACGACGGCGCCGCCGTGGCGGTCTGGACCACGCCGGAGAGCGTCGAAGCGGGGGC
GGTGTTCGCCGAGATCGGCCCGCGCATGGCCGAGTTGAGCGGTTCCCGGCTGGCCGCGCAGCAACAGATG
GAAGGCCTCCTGGCGCCGCACCGGCCCAAGGAGCCCGCGTGGTTCCTGGCCACCGTCGGAGTCTCGCCCG
ACCACCAGGGCAAGGGTCTGGGCAGCGCCGTCGTGCTCCCCGGAGTGGAGGCGGCCGAGCGCGCCGGGGT
GCCCGCCTTCCTGGAGACCTCCGCGCCCCGCAACCTCCCCTTCTACGAGCGGCTCGGCTTCACCGTCACC
GCCGACGTCGAGGTGCCCGAAGGACCGCGCACCTGGTGCATGACCCGCAAGCCCGGTGCCTGAACGCGTT
AAGTCGACAATCAACCTCTGGATTACAAAATTTGTGAAAGATTGACTGGTATTCTTAACTATGTTGCTCC
TTTTACGCTATGTGGATACGCTGCTTTAATGCCTTTGTATCATGCTATTGCTTCCCGTATGGCTTTCATT
TTCTCCTCCTTGTATAAATCCTGGTTGCTGTCTCTTTATGAGGAGTTGTGGCCCGTTGTCAGGCAACGTG
GCGTGGTGTGCACTGTGTTTGCTGACGCAACCCCCACTGGTTGGGGCATTGCCACCACCTGTCAGCTCCT
TTCCGGGACTTTCGCTTTCCCCCTCCCTATTGCCACGGCGGAACTCATCGCCGCCTGCCTTGCCCGCTGC
TGGACAGGGGCTCGGCTGTTGGGCACTGACAATTCCGTGGTGTTGTCGGGGAAATCATCGTCCTTTCCTT
GGCTGCTCGCCTGTGTTGCCACCTGGATTCTGCGCGGGACGTCCTTCTGCTACGTCCCTTCGGCCCTCAA
TCCAGCGGACCTTCCTTCCCGCGGCCTGCTGCCGGCTCTGCGGCCTCTTCCGCGTCTTCGCCTTCGCCCT
CAGACGAGTCGGATCTCCCTTTGGGCCGCCTCCCCGCGTCGACTTTAAGACCAATGACTTACAAGGCAGC
TGTAGATCTTAGCCACTTTTTAAAAGAAAAGGGGGGACTGGAAGGGCTAATTCACTCCCAACGAAGACAA
GATCTGCTTTTTGCTTGTACTGGGTCTCTCTGGTTAGACCAGATCTGAGCCTGGGAGCTCTCTGGCTAAC
TAGGGAACCCACTGCTTAAGCCTCAATAAAGCTTGCCTTGAGTGCTTCAAGTAGTGTGTGCCCGTCTGTT
GTGTGACTCTGGTAACTAGAGATCCCTCAGACCCTTTTAGTCAGTGTGGAAAATCTCTAGCAGTACGTAT
AGTAGTTCATGTCATCTTATTATTCAGTATTTATAACTTGCAAAGAAATGAATATCAGAGAGTGAGAGGA
ACTTGTTTATTGCAGCTTATAATGGTTACAAATAAAGCAATAGCATCACAAATTTCACAAATAAAGCATT
TTTTTCACTGCATTCTAGTTGTGGTTTGTCCAAACTCATCAATGTATCTTATCATGTCTGGCTCTAGCTA
TCCCGCCCCTAACTCCGCCCATCCCGCCCCTAACTCCGCCCAGTTCCGCCCATTCTCCGCCCCATGGCTG
ACTAATTTTTTTTATTTATGCAGAGGCCGAGGCCGCCTCGGCCTCTGAGCTATTCCAGAAGTAGTGAGGA
GGCTTTTTTGGAGGCCTAGGGACGTACCCAATTCGCCCTATAGTGAGTCGTATTACGCGCGCTCACTGGC
CGTCGTTTTACAACGTCGTGACTGGGAAAACCCTGGCGTTACCCAACTTAATCGCCTTGCAGCACATCCC
CCTTTCGCCAGCTGGCGTAATAGCGAAGAGGCCCGCACCGATCGCCCTTCCCAACAGTTGCGCAGCCTGA
ATGGCGAATGGG
[124 nt withheld, positions 4143-4266]
C
[91 nt withheld, positions 4268-4358]
A
[49 nt withheld, positions 4360-4408]
CCTTTGACGTTGGAGTCCACGTTCTTT
[37 nt withheld, positions 4436-4472]
ACCCTATCTCGGTCTATTCTTTTGATTTATAAGGGATTTTGCCGATTTCGGCCTATTGGTTAAAAAATGA
GCTGATTTAACAAAAATTTAACGCGAATTTTAACAAAATATTAACGCTTACAATTTAGGTGGCACTTTTC
GGGGAAATGTGCGCGGAACCCCTATTTGTTTATTTTTCTAAATACATTCAAATATGTATCCGCTCATGAG
ACAATAACCCTGATAAATGCTTCAATAATATTGAAAAAGGAAGAGTATGAGTATTCAACATTTCCGTGTC
GCCCTTATTCCCTTTTTTGCGGCATTTTGCCTTCCTGTTTTTGCTCACCCAGAAACGCTGGTGAAAGTAA
AAGATGCTGAAGATCAGTTGGGTGCACGAGTGGGTTACATCGAACTGGATCTCAACAGCGGTAAGATCCT
TGAGAGTTTTCGCCCCGAAGAACGTTTTCCAATGATGAGCACTTTTAAAGTTCTGCTATGTGGCGCGGTA
TTATCCCGTATTGACGCCGGGCAAGAGCAACTCGGTCGCCGCATACACTATTCTCAGAATGACTTGGTTG
AGTACTCACCAGTCACAGAAAAGCATCTTACGGATGGCATGACAGTAAGAGAATTATGCAGTGCTGCCAT
AACCATGAGTGATAACACTGCGGCCAACTTACTTCTGACAACGATCGGAGGACCGAAGGAGCTAACCGCT
TTTTTGCACAACATGGGGGATCATGTAACTCGCCTTGATCGTTGGGAACCGGAGCTGAATGAAGCCATAC
CAAACGACGAGCGTGACACCACGATGCCTGTAGCAATGGCAACAACGTTGCGCAAACTATTAACTGGCGA
ACTACTTACTCTAGCTTCCCGGCAACAATTAATAGACTGGATGGAGGCGGATAAAGTTGCAGGACCACTT
CTGCGCTCGGCCCTTCCGGCTGGCTGGTTTATTGCTGATAAATCTGGAGCCGGTGAGCGTGGGTCTCGCG
GTATCATTGCAGCACTGGGGCCAGATGGTAAGCCCTCCCGTATCGTAGTTATCTACACGACGGGGAGTCA
GGCAACTATGGATGAACGAAATAGACAGATCGCTGAGATAGGTGCCTCACTGATTAAGCATTGGTAACTG
TCAGACCAAGTTTACTCATATATACTTTAGATTGATTTAAAACTTCATTTTTAATTTAAAAGGATCTAGG
TGAAGATCCTTTTTGATAATCTCATGACCAAAATCCCTTAACGTGAGTTTTCGTTCCACTGAGCGTCAGA
CCCCGTAGAAAAGATCAAAGGATCTTCTTGAGATCCTTTTTTTCTGCGCGTAATCTGCTGCTTGCAAACA
AAAAAACCACCGCTACCAGCGGTGGTTTGTTTGCCGGATCAAGAGCTACCAACTCTTTTTCCGAAGGTAA
CTGGCTTCAGCAGAGCGCAGATACCAAATACTGTTCTTCTAGTGTAGCCGTAGTTAGGCCACCACTTCAA
GAACTCTGTAGCACCGCCTACATACCTCGCTCTGCTAATCCTGTTACCAGTGGCTGCTGCCAGTGGCGAT
AAGTCGTGTCTTACCGGGTTGGACTCAAGACGATAGTTACCGGATAAGGCGCAGCGGTCGGGCTGAACGG
GGGGTTCGTGCACACAGCCCAGCTTGGAGCGAACGACCTACACCGAACTGAGATACCTACAGCGTGAGCT
ATGAGAAAGCGCCACGCTTCCCGAAGGGAGAAAGGCGGACAGGTATCCGGTAAGCGGCAGGGTCGGAACA
GGAGAGCGCACGAGGGAGCTTCCAGGGGGAAACGCCTGGTATCTTTATAGTCCTGTCGGGTTTCGCCACC
TCTGACTTGAGCGTCGATTTTTGTGATGCTCGTCAGGGGGGCGGAGCCTATGGAAAAACGCCAGCAACGC
GGCCTTTTTACGGTTCCTGGCCTTTTGCTGGCCTTTTGCTCACATGTTCTTTCCTGCGTTATCCCCTGAT
TCTGTGGATAACCGTATTACCGCCTTTGAGTGAGCTGATACCGCTCGCCGCAGCCGAACGACCGAGCGCA
GCGAGTCAGTGAGCGAGGAAGCGGAAGAGCGCCCAATACGCAAACCGCCTCTCCCCGCGCGTTGGCCGAT
TCATTAATGCAGCTGGCACGACAGGTTTCCCGACTGGAAAGCGGGCAGTGAGCGCAACGCAATTAATGTG
AGTTAGCTCACTCATTAGGCACCCCAGGCTTTACACTTTATGCTTCCGGCTCGTATGTTGTGTGGAATTG
TGAGCGGATAACAATTTCACACAGGAAACAGCTATGACCATGATTACGCCAAGCGCGCAATTAACCCTCA
CTAAAGGGAACAAAAGCTGGAGCTGCAAGCTTAATGTAGTCTTATGCAATACTCTTGTAGTCTTGCAACA
TGGTAACGATGAGTTAGCAACATGCCTTACAAGGAGAGAAAAAGCACCGTGCATGCCGATTGGTGGAAGT
AAGGTGGTACGATCGTGCCTTATTAGGAAGGCAACAGACGGGTCTGACATGGATTGGACGAACCACTGAA
TTGCCGCATTGCAGAGATATTGTATTTAAGTGCCTAGCTCGATACATAAACGGGTCTCTCTGGTTAGACC
AGATCTGAGCCTGGGAGCTCTCTGGCTAACTAGGGAACCCACTGCTTAAGCCTCAATAAAGCTTGCCTTG
AGTGCTTCAAGTAGTGTGTGCCCGTCTGTTGTGTGACTCTGGTAACTAGAGATCCCTCAGACCCTTTTAG
TCAGTGTGGAAAATCTCTAGCAGTGGCGCCCGAACAGGGACTTGAAAGCGAAAGGGAAACCAGAGGAGCT
CTCTCGACGCAGGACTCGGCTTGCTGAAGCGCGCACGGCAAGAGGCGAGGGGCGGCGACTGGTGAGTACG
CCAAAAATTTTGACTAGCGGAGGCTAGAAGGAGAGAGATGGGTGCGAGAGCGTCAGTATTAAGCGGGGGA
GAATTAGATCGCGATGGGAAAAAATTCGGTTAAGGCCAGGGGGAAAGAAAAAATATAAATTAAAACATAT
AGTATGGGCAAGCAGGGAGCTAGAACGATTCGCAGTTAATCCTGGCCTGTTAGAAACATCAGAAGGCTGT
AGACAAATACTGGGACAGCTACAACCATCCCTTCAGACAGGATCAGAAGAACTTAGATCATTATATAATA
CAGTAGCAACCCTCTATTGTGTGCATCAAAGGATAGAGATAAAAGACACCAAGGAAGCTTTAGACAAGAT
AGAGGAAGAGCAAAACAAAAGTAAGACCACCGCACAGCAAGCGGCCGCTGATCTTCAGACCTGGAGGAGG
AGATATGAGGGACAATTGGAGAAGTGAATTATATAAATATAAAGTAGTAAAAATTGAACCATTAGGAGTA
GCACCCACCAAGGCAAAGAGAAGAGTGGTGCAGAGAGAAAAAAGAGCAGTGGGAATAGGAGCTTTGTTCC
TTGGGTTCTTGGGAGCAGCAGGAAGCACTATGGGCGCAGCGTCAATGACGCTGACGGTACAGGCCAGACA
ATTATTGTCTGGTATAGTGCAGCAGCAGAACAATTTGCTGAGGGCTATTGAGGCGCAACAGCATCTGTTG
CAACTCACAGTCTGGGGCATCAAGCAGCTCCAGGCAAGAATCCTGGCTGTGGAAAGATACCTAAAGGATC
AACAGCTCCTGGGGATTTGGGGTTGCTCTGGAAAACTCATTTGCACCACTGCTGTGCCTTGGAATGCTAG
TTGGAGTAATAAATCTCTGGAACAGATTTGGAATCACACGACCTGGATGGAGTGGGACAGAGAAATTAAC
AATTACACAAGCTTAATACACTCCTTAATTGAAGAATCGCAAAACCAGCAAGAAAAGAATGAACAAGAAT
T
