>Addgene plasmid #117071 | pXPR_BRD003 UBE2C guide 2 | depositor partial sequence | sequence record 220863 | pLKO1.5 primer
TTCTTTGGCTTTATATATCTTGTGGAAAGGACGAAACACCGGGGCGTGAGGAACTTCACTGGTTTTAGAG
CTAGAAATAGCAAGTTAAAATAAGGCTAGTCCGTTATCAACTTGAAAAAGTGGCACCGAGTCGGTGCTTT
TTTAAGCTTGGCGTAACTAGATCTTGAGACAAATGGCAGTATTCATCCACAATTTTAAAAGAAAAGGGGG
GATTGGGGGGTACAGTGCAGGGGAAAGAATAGTAGACATAATAGCAACAGACATACAAACTAAAGAATTA
CAAAAACAAATTACAAAAATTCAAAATTTTCGGGTTTATTACAGGGACAGCAGAGATCCACTTTGGCGCC
GGCTCGAGGGGGCCCGGGTGCAAAGATGGATAAAGTTTTAAACAGAGAGGAATCTTTGCAGCTAATGGAC
CTTCTAGGTCTTGAAAGGAGTGGGAATTGGCTCCGGTGCCCGTCAGTGGGCAGAGCGCACATCGCCCACA
GTCCCCGAGAAGTTGGGGGGAGGGGTCGGCAATTGATCCGGTGCCTAGAGAAGGTGGCGCGGGGTAAACT
GGGAAAGTGATGTCGTGTACTGGCTCCGCCTTTTTCCCGAGGGTGGGGGAGAACCGTATATAAGTGCAGT
AGTCGCCGTGAACGTTCTTTTTCGCAACGGGGTTTGCCGCCAGAACACAGGTAAGTGCCGTGTGTGGTTC
